Addgene plasmid #152705: pGBW-m4134284
Purpose: Mammalian expression plasmid for SARS-CoV-2 nsp8
Depositing lab: Ginkgo Bioworks & Benjie Chen. Depositing organization: Ginkgo Bioworks.
Backbone
  Vector backbone: pTwist_CMV_Hygro_6
  Backbone size w/o insert (bp): 6525
  Vector type: Mammalian Expression
  Selectable markers: Hygromycin
Growth in bacteria
  Bacterial resistance: Ampicillin, 100 μg/mL
  Growth temperature: 37°C
  Growth strain: DH5alpha
  Copy number: High Copy
Gene/Insert
  Gene/Insert name: SARS-CoV-2 nsp8
  Species: Severe acute respiratory syndrome coronavirus 2
  Insert size (bp): 587
  Mutation: wt
  Entrez Gene: ORF1ab (a.k.a. GU280_gp01)
  Promoter: CMV
  Tag / fusion protein: Cleavable TEV;TapTag (C terminal on backbone)
  Cloning method: Unknown
Resource information
  A portion of this plasmid was derived from a plasmid made by: GinkgoBioworks
Depositor comments: NCBI reference sequence: YP_009725304.1
How to cite: pGBW-m4134284 was a gift from Ginkgo Bioworks & Benjie Chen (Addgene plasmid # 152705 ; http://n2t.net/addgene:152705 ; RRID:Addgene_152705)
