[The description below was written by a language model from this plasmid's Addgene catalogue record and the feature table of its GenBank file.]
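Description:
pGBW-m4134284 is a 7.7 kb mammalian expression plasmid built on the pTwist_CMV_Hygro_6 backbone and designed to produce wild-type SARS-CoV-2 nsp8, a mature cleavage product of the viral ORF1ab polyprotein. It is propagated in E. coli through a high-copy ColE1/pUC-type origin with ampicillin selection from the bla gene. For selection in mammalian cells it carries a separate cassette in which the human ubiquitin C promoter drives a hygromycin phosphotransferase gene, followed by a synthetic polyadenylation signal.

The nsp8 coding sequence (about 590 bp) is not annotated in the feature table. Its position can be inferred from the gap between the CMV immediate-early enhancer/promoter, which sits at the end of the circular map, and the first tag element near position 596. Directly downstream, the backbone supplies a C-terminal tandem affinity purification (TAP) style tag: a TEV protease site, a calmodulin-binding peptide, and a second TEV site. An unannotated stretch of several hundred base pairs then precedes the SV40 polyadenylation signal. It presumably encodes the remainder of the tag, but the record does not identify it. The TEV sites allow the tag to be cleaved off after capture, and the calmodulin-binding peptide permits calcium-dependent binding to calmodulin resin.

The expression unit is flanked by 5' and 3' beta-globin insulator elements, T7 and rrnG transcription terminators, and an upstream synthetic poly(A) signal. These shield it from read-through transcription and neighbouring regulatory influences. The construct belongs to a set of tagged SARS-CoV-2 protein expression plasmids intended for protein expression and/or purification in mammalian cells.
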