LOCUS       Exported 7700 bp ds-DNA circular SYN 13-MAY-2021
DEFINITION  Mammalian expression plasmid for SARS-CoV-2 nsp8.
ACCESSION   .
VERSION     .
KEYWORDS    pGBW-m4134284
SOURCE      synthetic DNA construct
  ORGANISM  synthetic DNA construct
REFERENCE   1 (bases 1 to 7700)
  TITLE     SARS-CoV-2 protein Mammalian expression constructs, tagged, for
            protein expression and/or purification
REFERENCE   2 (bases 1 to 7700)
  AUTHORS   .
  TITLE     Direct Submission
  JOURNAL   Exported May 13, 2021 from SnapGene Server 1.1.58
            http://www.snapgene.com
FEATURES             Location/Qualifiers
     source          1..7700
                     /organism="synthetic DNA construct"
                     /mol_type="other DNA"
     CDS             596..616
                     /codon_start=1
                     /product="tobacco etch virus (TEV) protease recognition and
                     cleavage site"
                     /label=TEV site
                     /translation="ENLYFQS"
     CDS             650..727
                     /codon_start=1
                     /product="calmodulin-binding peptide"
                     /label=CBP
                     /note="derived from skeletal muscle myosin light chain
                     kinase; binds calmodulin with nanomolar affinity in the
                     presence of calcium"
                     /translation="KRRWKKNFIAVSAANRFKKISSSGAL"
     CDS             755..775
                     /codon_start=1
                     /product="tobacco etch virus (TEV) protease recognition and
                     cleavage site"
                     /label=TEV site
                     /translation="ENLYFQG"
     polyA_signal    1240..1361
                     /label=SV40 poly(A) signal
                     /note="SV40 polyadenylation signal"
     primer_bind     complement(1251..1270)
                     /label=EBV-rev
                     /note="SV40 polyA terminator, reverse primer"
     primer_bind     1305..1324
                     /label=SV40pA-R
                     /note="SV40 polyA, reverse primer"
     terminator      1476..1522
                     /label=T7 terminator
                     /note="transcription terminator for bacteriophage T7 RNA
                     polymerase"
     terminator      1552..1688
                     /label=rrnG terminator
                     /note="transcription terminator from the E. coli ribosomal
                     RNA rrnG operon (Albrechtsen et al., 1991)"
     misc_feature    1733..1804
                     /label=3' beta-globin insulator
                     /note="insulator downstream of the human beta-globin locus
                     (Farrell et al., 2002)"
     rep_origin      complement(2030..2618)
                     /direction=LEFT
                     /label=ori
                     /note="high-copy-number ColE1/pMB1/pBR322/pUC origin of
                     replication"
     primer_bind     complement(2110..2129)
                     /label=pBR322ori-F
                     /note="pBR322 origin, forward primer"
     promoter        3118..4327
                     /label=UbC promoter
                     /note="human ubiquitin C promoter"
     primer_bind     4164..4183
                     /label=hUBCpro-F
                     /note="Human Ubiquitin C (UbC) promoter, forward primer"
     CDS             4331..5359
                     /codon_start=1
                     /gene="aph(4)-Ia"
                     /product="aminoglycoside phosphotransferase from E. coli"
                     /label=HygR
                     /note="confers resistance to hygromycin"
                     /translation="MGKKPELTATSVEKFLIEKFDSVSDLMQLSEGEESRAFSFDVGGR
                     GYVLRVNSCADGFYKDRYVYRHFASAALPIPEVLDIGEFSESLTYCISRRAQGVTLQDL
                     PETELPAVLQPVAEAMDAIAAADLSQTSGFGPFGPQGIGQYTTWRDFICAIADPHVYHW
                     QTVMDDTVSASVAQALDELMLWAEDCPEVRHLVHADFGSNNVLTDNGRITAVIDWSEAM
                     FGDSQYEVANIFFWRPWLACMEQQTRYFERRHPELAGSPRLRAYMLRIGLDQLYQSLVD
                     GNFDDAAWAQGRCDAIVRSGAGTVGRTQIARRSAAVWTDGCVEVLADSGNRRPSTRPRA
                     KE"
     polyA_signal    5386..5434
                     /note="synthetic polyadenylation signal"
     CDS             5700..6560
                     /codon_start=1
                     /gene="bla"
                     /product="beta-lactamase"
                     /label=AmpR
                     /note="confers resistance to ampicillin, carbenicillin, and
                     related antibiotics"
                     /translation="MSIQHFRVALIPFFAAFCLPVFAHPETLVKVKDAEDQLGARVGYI
                     ELDLNSGKILESFRPEERFPMMSTFKVLLCGAVLSRIDAGQEQLGRRIHYSQNDLVEYS
                     PVTEKHLTDGMTVRELCSAAITMSDNTAANLLLTTIGGPKELTAFLHNMGDHVTRLDRW
                     EPELNEAIPNDERDTTMPVAMATTLRKLLTGELLTLASRQQLIDWMEADKVAGPLLRSA
                     LPAGWFIADKSGAGERGSRGIIAALGPDGKPSRIVVIYTTGSQATMDERNRQIAEIGAS
                     LIKHW"
     primer_bind     complement(5918..5937)
                     /label=Amp-R
                     /note="Ampicillin resistance gene, reverse primer"
     terminator      6573..6709
                     /label=rrnG terminator
                     /note="transcription terminator from the E. coli ribosomal
                     RNA rrnG operon (Albrechtsen et al., 1991)"
     misc_feature    6854..6925
                     /label=5' beta-globin insulator
                     /note="insulator upstream of the human beta-globin locus
                     (Farrell et al., 2002)"
     terminator      6930..6976
                     /label=T7 terminator
                     /note="transcription terminator for bacteriophage T7 RNA
                     polymerase"
     polyA_signal    6994..7042
                     /note="synthetic polyadenylation signal"
     enhancer        7123..7426
                     /label=CMV enhancer
                     /note="human cytomegalovirus immediate early enhancer"
     promoter        7428..7630
                     /label=CMV promoter
                     /note="human cytomegalovirus (CMV) immediate early
                     promoter"
     primer_bind     7581..7601
                     /label=CMV-F
                     /note="Human CMV immediate early promoter, forward primer"
ORIGIN
        1 caccatgata gcctcagagt ttagttccct tccatcatat gcagcttttg ctactgctca
       61 agaagcttat gagcaggctg ttgctaatgg tgattctgaa gttgttctta aaaagttgaa
      121 gaagtctttg aatgtggcta aatctgaatt tgaccgtgat gcagccatgc aacgtaagtt
      181 ggaaaagatg gctgatcaag ctatgaccca aatgtataaa caggctagat ctgaggacaa
      241 gagggcaaaa gttactagtg ctatgcagac aatgcttttc actatgctta gaaagttgga
      301 taatgatgca ctcaacaaca ttatcaacaa tgcaagagat ggttgtgttc ccttgaacat
      361 aatacctctt acaacagcag ccaaactaat ggttgtcata ccagactata acacatataa
      421 aaatacgtgt gatggtacaa catttactta tgcatcagca ttgtgggaaa tccaacaggt
      481 tgtagatgca gatagtaaaa ttgttcaact tagtgaaatt agtatggaca attcacctaa
      541 tttagcatgg cctcttattg taacagcttt aagggccaat tctgctgtca aattagaaaa
      601 cctttacttt cagtcgggac ggcgaatccc ggggctgata aatccctgga aaaggagatg
      661 gaagaagaac tttattgcag tgtctgcggc taaccggttc aaaaagatca gttcaagcgg
      721 cgccctagat tacgacattc ctacgaccgc ctccgagaat ctctatttcc agggtgaatt
      781 tggcttggca caacatgacg aggccgtcga taacaagttt aataaagaac agcagaacgc
      841 tttctatgag atccttcact taccaaatct gaacgaagag caacgcaacg ctttcattca
      901 gagcctgaaa gacgatccct cgcagtctgc aaatctcctg gccgaagcca agaagctgaa
      961 tgacgcacag gctccaaaag ttgataacaa gtttaacaag gagcagcaga atgctttcta
     1021 cgagatattg caccttccta atctgaatga ggaacaaaga aatgcattta tccagtccct
     1081 aaaagacgat ccatcacaga gtgccaacct gcttgcggaa gccaaaaagc tcaatgatgc
     1141 ccaggccccg aaagtagacg cgaaccatca ataaggatcc gcaggcctct gctagcttga
     1201 ctgactgaga tacagcgtac cttcagctca cagacatgat aagatacatt gatgagtttg
     1261 gacaaaccac aactagaatg cagtgaaaaa aatgctttat ttgtgaaatt tgtgatgcta
     1321 ttgctttatt tgtaaccatt ataagctgca ataaacaagt taacaacaac aattgcattc
     1381 attttatgtt tcaggttcag ggggaggtgt gggaggtttt ttaaagcaag taaaacctct
     1441 acaaatgtgg tattggccca tctctatcgg tatcgtagca taaccccttg gggcctctaa
     1501 acgggtcttg aggggttttt tgtgcccctc gggccggatt gctatctacc ggcattggcg
     1561 cagaaaaaaa tgcctgatgc gacgctgcgc gtcttatact cccacatatg ccagattcag
     1621 caacggatac ggcttcccca acttgcccac ttccatacgt gtcctcctta ccagaaattt
     1681 atccttaagg tcgtcagcta tcctgcaggc gatctctcga tttcgatcaa gacattcctt
     1741 taatggtctt ttctggacac cactaggggt cagaagtagt tcatcaaact ttcttccctc
     1801 cctaatctca ttggttacct tgggctatcg aaacttaatt aaccagtcaa gtcagctact
     1861 tggcgagatc gacttgtctg ggtttcgact acgctcagaa ttgcgtcagt caagttcgat
     1921 ctggtccttg ctattgcacc cgttctccga ttacgagttt catttaaatc atgtgagcaa
     1981 aaggccagca aaaggccagg aaccgtaaaa aggccgcgtt gctggcgttt ttccataggc
     2041 tccgcccccc tgacgagcat cacaaaaatc gacgctcaag tcagaggtgg cgaaacccga
     2101 caggactata aagataccag gcgtttcccc ctggaagctc cctcgtgcgc tctcctgttc
     2161 cgaccctgcc gcttaccgga tacctgtccg cctttctccc ttcgggaagc gtggcgcttt
     2221 ctcatagctc acgctgtagg tatctcagtt cggtgtaggt cgttcgctcc aagctgggct
     2281 gtgtgcacga accccccgtt cagcccgacc gctgcgcctt atccggtaac tatcgtcttg
     2341 agtccaaccc ggtaagacac gacttatcgc cactggcagc agccactggt aacaggatta
     2401 gcagagcgag gtatgtaggc ggtgctacag agttcttgaa gtggtggcct aactacggct
     2461 acactagaag aacagtattt ggtatctgcg ctctgctgaa gccagttacc ttcggaaaaa
     2521 gagttggtag ctcttgatcc ggcaaacaaa ccaccgctgg tagcggtggt ttttttgttt
     2581 gcaagcagca gattacgcgc agaaaaaaag gatctcaaga agatcctttg atcttttcta
     2641 cggggtctga cgctcagtgg aacgaaaact cacgttaagg gattttggtc atgagattat
     2701 caaaaaggat cttcacctag atccttttaa attaaaaatg aagttttaaa tcaatctaaa
     2761 gtatatatga gtaaacttgg tctgacagtt accaatgctt aatcagtgag gcacctatct
     2821 cagcgatctg tctatttcgt tcatccatag ttgcatttaa atttccgaac tctccaaggc
     2881 cctcgtcgga aaatcttcaa acctttcgtc cgatccatct tgcaggctac ctctcgaacg
     2941 aactatcgca agtctcttgg ccggccttgc gccttggcta ttgcttggca gcgcctatcg
     3001 ccaggtatta ctccaatccc gaatatccga gatcgggatc acccgagaga agttcaacct
     3061 acatcctcaa tcccgatcta tccgagatcc gaggaatatc gaaatcgggg cgcgcctggc
     3121 ctccgcgccg ggttttggcg cctcccgcgg gcgcccccct cgtcacggcg agcgctgcca
     3181 cgtcagacga agggcgcagg agcgtcctga tccttccgcc cggacgctca ggacagcggc
     3241 ccgctgctca taagactcgg ccttagaacc ccagtatcag cagaaggaca ttttaggacg
     3301 ggacttgggt gactctaggg cactggtttt ctttccagag agcggaacag gcgaggaaaa
     3361 gtagtccctt ctcggcgatt ctgcggaggg atctccgtgg ggcggtgaac gccgatgatt
     3421 atataaggac gcgccgggtg tggcacagct agttccgtcg cagccgggat ttgggtcgcg
     3481 gttcttgttt gtggatcgct gtgatcgtca cttggtgagt agcgggctgc tgggctggcc
     3541 ggggctttcg tggccgccgg gccgctcggt gggacggaag cgtgtggaga gaccgccaag
     3601 ggctgtagtc tgggtccgcg agcaaggttg ccctgaactg ggggttgggg ggagcgcagc
     3661 aaaatggcgg ctgttcccga gtcttgaatg gaagacgctt gtgaggcggg ctgtgaggtc
     3721 gttgaaacaa ggtggggggc atggtgggcg gcaagaaccc aaggtcttga gcccttcgct
     3781 aatgcgggaa agctcttatt cgggtgagat gggctgggca ccatctgggg accctgacgt
     3841 gaagtttgtc actgactgga gaactcggtt tgtcgtctgt tgcgggggcg gcagttatgg
     3901 cggtgccgtt gggcagtgca cccgtacctt tgggagcgcg cgccctcgtc gtgtcgtgac
     3961 gtcacccgtt ctgttggctt ataatgcagg gtggggccac ctgccggtag gtgtgcggta
     4021 ggcttttctc cgtcgcagga cgcagggttc gggcctaggg taggctctcc tgaatcgaca
     4081 ggcgccggac ctctggtgag gggagggata agtgaggcgt cagtttcttt ggtcggtttt
     4141 atgtacctat cttcttaagt agctgaagct ccggttttga actatgcgct cggggttggc
     4201 gagtgtgttt tgtgaagttt tttaggcacc ttttgaaatg taatcatttg ggtcaatatg
     4261 taattttcag tgttagactt gtaaattgtc cgctaaattc tggccgtttt tggctttttt
     4321 gttagacaac atgggtaaaa agcctgaact caccgcgacg tctgtcgaga agtttctgat
     4381 cgaaaagttc gacagcgtct ccgacctgat gcagctctcg gagggcgaag aatctcgtgc
     4441 tttcagcttc gatgtaggag ggcgtggata tgtcctgcgg gtaaatagct gcgccgatgg
     4501 tttctacaaa gatcgttatg tttatcggca ctttgcatcc gccgcgctcc cgattccgga
     4561 agtgcttgac attggggagt tcagcgagag cctgacctat tgcatctccc gccgtgcaca
     4621 gggtgtcacg ttgcaagacc tgcctgaaac cgaactgccc gctgttctgc agccggtcgc
     4681 ggaggcaatg gatgccatcg ctgccgccga tcttagccag acgagcgggt tcggcccatt
     4741 cggaccgcaa ggaatcggtc aatacactac atggcgtgat ttcatatgcg cgattgctga
     4801 tccccatgtg tatcactggc aaactgtgat ggacgacacc gtcagtgcgt ccgtcgcgca
     4861 ggctctcgat gagctgatgc tttgggccga ggactgcccc gaagtccggc acctcgtgca
     4921 cgcggatttc ggctccaaca atgtcctgac ggacaatggc cgcataacag cggtcattga
     4981 ctggagcgag gcgatgttcg gggattccca atacgaggtc gccaacatct tcttctggag
     5041 gccgtggttg gcttgtatgg agcagcagac gcgctacttc gagcggaggc atccggagct
     5101 tgcaggatcg ccccggctcc gggcgtatat gctccgcatt ggtcttgacc aactctatca
     5161 gagcttggtt gacggcaatt tcgatgatgc agcttgggcg cagggtcgat gcgacgcaat
     5221 cgtccgatcc ggagccggga ctgtcgggcg tacacaaatc gcccgcagaa gcgccgccgt
     5281 ctggaccgat ggctgtgtag aagtactcgc cgatagtgga aaccgacgcc ccagcactcg
     5341 tccgagggca aaggaataag ctagtatgta agcctagtct tagataataa aatcgctatc
     5401 catcgaagat ggatgtgtgt tggttttttg tgtgtgtaac gctaggcgcg cctggtgtac
     5461 cgagaacgat cctctcagtg cgagtctcga cgatccatat cgttgcttgg cagtcagcca
     5521 gtcggaatcc agcttgggac ccaggaagtc caatcgtcag atattgtact caagcctggt
     5581 cacggcagcg taccgatctg tttaaaccta gatattgata gtctgatcgg tcaacgtata
     5641 atcgagtcct agcttttgca aacatctatc aagagacagg atcagcagga ggctttcgca
     5701 tgagtattca acatttccgt gtcgccctta ttcccttttt tgcggcattt tgccttcctg
     5761 tttttgctca cccagaaacg ctggtgaaag taaaagatgc tgaagatcag ttgggtgcgc
     5821 gagtgggtta catcgaactg gatctcaaca gcggtaagat ccttgagagt tttcgccccg
     5881 aagaacgctt tccaatgatg agcactttta aagttctgct atgtggcgcg gtattatccc
     5941 gtattgacgc cgggcaagag caactcggtc gccgcataca ctattctcag aatgacttgg
     6001 ttgagtattc accagtcaca gaaaagcatc ttacggatgg catgacagta agagaattat
     6061 gcagtgctgc cataaccatg agtgataaca ctgcggccaa cttacttctg acaacgattg
     6121 gaggaccgaa ggagctaacc gcttttttgc acaacatggg ggatcatgta actcgccttg
     6181 atcgttggga accggagctg aatgaagcca taccaaacga cgagcgtgac accacgatgc
     6241 ctgtagcaat ggcaacaacc ttgcgtaaac tattaactgg cgaactactt actctagctt
     6301 cccggcaaca gttgatagac tggatggagg cggataaagt tgcaggacca cttctgcgct
     6361 cggcccttcc ggctggctgg tttattgctg ataaatctgg agccggtgag cgtgggtctc
     6421 gcggtatcat tgcagcactg gggccagatg gtaagccctc ccgtatcgta gttatctaca
     6481 cgacggggag tcaggcaact atggatgaac gaaatagaca gatcgctgag ataggtgcct
     6541 cactgattaa gcattggtaa ccgattctag gtgcattggc gcagaaaaaa atgcctgatg
     6601 cgacgctgcg cgtcttatac tcccacatat gccagattca gcaacggata cggcttcccc
     6661 aacttgccca cttccatacg tgtcctcctt accagaaatt tatccttaag atcgtttaaa
     6721 ctcgactctg gctctatcga atctccgtcg tttcgagctt acgcgaacag ccgtggcgct
     6781 catttgctcg tcgggcatcg aatctcgtca gctatcgtca gcttaccttt ttggcagcga
     6841 tcgcggctcc cgacatcttg gaccattagc tccacaggta tcttcttccc tctagtggtc
     6901 ataacagcag cttcagctac ctctcaattc aaaaaacccc tcaagacccg tttagaggcc
     6961 ccaaggggtt atgctatcaa tcgttgcgtt acacacacaa aaaaccaaca cacatccatc
     7021 ttcgatggat agcgatttta ttatctaact gctgatcgag tgtagccaga tctagtaatc
     7081 aattacgggg tcattagttc atagcccata tatggagttc cgcgttacat aacttacggt
     7141 aaatggcccg cctggctgac cgcccaacga cccccgccca ttgacgtcaa taatgacgta
     7201 tgttcccata gtaacgccaa tagggacttt ccattgacgt caatgggtgg agtatttacg
     7261 gtaaactgcc cacttggcag tacatcaagt gtatcatatg ccaagtacgc cccctattga
     7321 cgtcaatgac ggtaaatggc ccgcctggca ttatgcccag tacatgacct tatgggactt
     7381 tcctacttgg cagtacatct acgtattagt catcgctatt accatgctga tgcggttttg
     7441 gcagtacatc aatgggcgtg gatagcggtt tgactcacgg ggatttccaa gtctccaccc
     7501 cattgacgtc aatgggagtt tgttttggca ccaaaatcaa cgggactttc caaaatgtcg
     7561 taacaactcc gccccattga cgcaaatggg cggtaggcgt gtacggtggg aggtctatat
     7621 aagcagagct ggtttagtga accgtcagat cagatctttg tcgatcctac catccactcg
     7681 acacacccgc cagcggccgc
//
